>Addgene plasmid #200326 | pSAH50 - [PVQp | gfp | tbb-2 UTR] | addgene full sequence | sequence record 409787 | Addgene NGS Result
AAAAATGATTACGCCAAGCTGTAAGTTTAAACATGATCTTACTAACTAACTATTCTCATTTAAATTTTCA
GAGCTTAAAAATGGCTGAAATCACTCACAACGATGGATACGCTAATGCCACTTTGATGTTTCAAAAGTTT
TCCTAATCTATATGTTTTTTCGCAGCCTATTATCTCAAAAACTTATTATTTATTTATTTATCTAGGTTAT
TACGGGAATGGATGAGGGGGTGACGTTTTTGAGTTTTTGAGTCGCACTTAATTAGAAAAGCTATATAATA
ACTCTAGATATAATTACTCGACTCACTTAATAGCCTTGATAGCTCGCTATAATTGAAATATAAATAGTGA
GATGAGCCATTTAAATCGACATTTCGAGACTTTTTTCTCGCGAAAAAGTCAGGCTTTTTCACAGAAAAAA
GAGACCAAAAATGGGGCCCTCTAAGGGCGAAGAATTGTTCACGGGAGTAGTCCCAATCTTAGTCGAGCTT
GACGGAGGTGAGTTTTATTATCGATTTTCGGGATTTTCTACTTGTAATTACCTTTTGTTTTTAATAAGTT
GCTTTTTTCCAGATGTTAATGGCCACAAGTTTTCCGTGTCTGGAGAAGGAGAAGGCGACGCTACCTACGG
TAAGCTGACCCTGAAGTTCATTTGCACTACTGGCAAGTTACCAGTACCATGGCCGACCCTGGTGACAACA
TTTTGCTACGGGGTTCAATGCTTCTCCAGATACCCAGGTAGGTTTTCAGTTTCAATTTTTGTTGCAACTA
CCTCAACTCTATGTTTTCAGATCATATGAAAAGACACGACTTTTTTAAATCCGCCATGCCAGAGGGTTAC
GTTCAAGAACGTACCATTTTTTTTAAGGACGATGGTAACTACAAGACACGTGCGGAGGTTAAATTTGAAG
GCGATACTCTCGTGAACCGTATTGAGCTCAAGGTAAATTTTTCAAGCTTCTAAATTCCAAAATAAACCAT
TTTAATTTCTTAATTCCAGGGAATCGATTTCAAGGAAGATGGAAACATTTTGGGCCACAAGCTTGAATAT
AATTATAATAGTCATAATGTCTACATTATGGCCGACAAACAAAAAAACGGTATTAAGGTTAACTTCAAGA
TTCGCCACAATATCGAAGATGGATCTGTCCAACTTGCTGACCACTACCAACAAAATACTCCAATTGGAGA
TGGACCGGTTTTGCTTCCAGATAACCACTACCTTTCCACTCAGTCTGCCCTCTCTAAGGATCCGAATGAA
AAACGTGACCATATGGTTCTTTTGGAGTTCGTTACCGCAGCAGGAATTACTCACGGAATGGATGAACTGT
ACAAGCCCGGGTGATGGTCTCTGAGCTATGCAAAATCCTTTCAAGCATTCCCTTCTTCTCTATCACTCTT
CTTTCTTTTTGTCAAAAAATTCTCTCGCTAATTTATTTGCTTTTTTAATGTTATTATTTTATGACTTTTT
ATAGTCACTGAAAAGTTTGCATCTGAGTGAAGTGAATGCTATCAAAATGTGATTCTGATATCCAGGAAAC
GGAGAATCTGTGCGGCAATGTCTTATCATTTGAAACGCGCCGTATCGATGCTGACATCATGCGGCTCCCG
TGTTAGTCGAGAAGATGGGTACGGGCCTTTATTCATCCAACACTCTACGGCTTCTTCAAGAGCTAGTAGG
GCACCCTGTAGTTGGAAAGGGATTATTTCGTATGGCGAGCCCATACCGTCTTTCTTGCGGAAGCTTAACA
CGATAGGAAGTTGGATAGTTTCGAACGATGGTTCCATACGGAACGCTGTCTCAAGGATGAGTCTGACGGA
GTGTAACTCGAAGGCTAGGTGGAGGCTCAGTGATGATAAGTCTGCGATGGTGGATGCATGTGTCATGGTC
ATAGCTGTTTCCTGTGTGAAATTGTTATCCGCTCAGAGGGCACAATCCTATTCCGCGCTATCCGACAATC
TCCAAGACATTAGGTGGAGTTCAGTTCGGCGTATGGCATATGTCGCTGGAAAGAACATGTGAGCAAAAGG
CCAGCAAAAGGCCAGGAACCGTAAAAAGGCCGCGTTGCTGGCGTTTTTCCATAGGCTCCGCCCCCCTGAC
GAGCATCACAAAAATCGACGCTCAAGTCAGAGGTGGCGAAACCCGACAGGACTATAAAGATACCAGGCGT
TTCCCCCTGGAAGCTCCCTCGTGCGCTCTCCTGTTCCGACCCTGCCGCTTACCGGATACCTGTCCGCCTT
TCTCCCTTCGGGAAGCGTGGCGCTTTCTCATAGCTCACGCTGTAGGTATCTCAGTTCGGTGTAGGTCGTT
CGCTCCAAGCTGGGCTGTGTGCACGAACCCCCCGTTCAGCCCGACCGCTGCGCCTTATCCGGTAACTATC
GTCTTGAGTCCAACCCGGTAAGACACGACTTATCGCCACTGGCAGCAGCCACTGGTAACAGGATTAGCAG
AGCGAGGTATGTAGGCGGTGCTACAGAGTTCTTGAAGTGGTGGCCTAACTACGGCTACACTAGAAGAACA
GTATTTGGTATCTGCGCTCTGCTGAAGCCAGTTACCTTCGGAAAAAGAGTTGGTAGCTCTTGATCCGGCA
AACAAACCACCGCTGGTAGCGGTGGTTTTTTTGTTTGCAAGCAGCAGATTACGCGCAGAAAAAAAGGATC
TCAAGAAGATCCTTTGATCTTTTCTACGGGGTCTGACGCTCTATTCAACAAAGCCGCCGTCCCGTCAAGT
CAGCGTAAATGGGTAGGGGGCTTCAAATCGTCCTCGTGATACCAATTCGGAGCCTGCTTTTTTGTACAAA
CTTGTTGATAATGGCAATTCAAGGATCTTCACCTAGATCCTTTTAAATTAAAAATGAAGTTTTAAATCAA
TCTAAAGTATATATGAGTAAACTTGGTCTGACAGTTACCAATGCTTAATCAGTGAGGCACCTATCTCAGC
GATCTGTCTATTTCGTTCATCCATAGTTGCCTGACTCCCCGTCGTGTAGATAACTACGATACGGGAGGGC
TTACCATCTGGCCCCAGTGCTGCAATGATACCGCGAGAGCCACGCTCACCGGCTCCAGATTTATCAGCAA
TAAACCAGCCAGCCGGAAGGGCCGAGCGCAGAAGTGGTCCTGCAACTTTATCCGCCTCCATCCAGTCTAT
TAATTGTTGCCGGGAAGCTAGAGTAAGTAGTTCGCCAGTTAATAGTTTGCGCAACGTTGTTGCCATTGCT
ACAGGCATCGTGGTGTCACGCTCGTCGTTTGGTATGGCTTCATTCAGCTCCGGTTCCCAACGATCAAGGC
GAGTTACATGATCCCCCATGTTGTGCAAAAAAGCGGTTAGCTCCTTCGGTCCTCCGATCGTTGTCAGAAG
TAAGTTGGCCGCAGTGTTATCACTCATGGTTATGGCAGCACTGCATAATTCTCTTACTGTCATGCCATCC
GTAAGATGCTTTTCTGTGACTGGTGAGTACTCAACCAAGTCATTCTGAGAATAGTGTATGCGGCGACCGA
GTTGCTCTTGCCCGGCGTCAATACGGGATAATACCGCGCCACATAGCAGAACTTTAAAAGTGCTCATCAT
TGGAAAACGTTCTTCGGGGCGAAAACTCTCAAGGATCTTACCGCTGTTGAGATCCAGTTCGATGTAACCC
ACTCGTGCACCCAACTGATCTTCAGCATCTTTTACTTTCACCAGCGTTTCTGGGTGAGCAAAAACAGGAA
GGCAAAATGCCGCAAAAAAGGGAATAAGGGCGACACGGAAATGTTGAATACTCATACTCTTCCTTTTTCA
ATATTATTGAAGCATTTATCAGGGTTATTGTCTCATGAGCGGATACATATTTGAATGTATTTAGAAAAAT
AAACAAATAGGGGTTCCGCGCACATTTCCCCGAAAAGTGCCAGATACCTGAAACAAAACCCATCGTACGG
CCAAGGAAGTCTCCAATAACTGTGATCCACCACAAGCGCCAGGGTTTTCCCAGTCACGACGTTGTAAAAC
GACGGCCAGTCATGCATAATCCGCACGCATCTGGAATAAGGAAGTGCCATTCCGCCTGACCTAAGTGCTT
TTCGAGATCGCCAAACCGGAGAACGATCAGGAGAATGATGAGTCGCCACAGGAGTCGGCAAGATACGTGC
GTTATAGATTTGCTCCAAACTTTTTGAAACTCAAAACGGTCGGAGCAACTGTGGAATTCAAAGTAGGAGA
CATCCCAATCCATCATTTCCGAATGATCGAACGTCACTTCTTCAAAGATCGCCTTCTGAAGTGTTTTGAC
TTTGAATTCGGATTCTGTATTCCGAATTCACGAAACAACTGTGAACATATCTATGAGTTCCCTCAACTCT
CTCAACAACTCAGTGAGTCATTATTCTAAAAAGTACAATTCAAAAGACTAATCTCTTTTTCAGTGGACGA
CATGATCAACAATCCAAACGAGACTCGTTCTGACAGCTTCTATTTCGTCGATAACAAACTCGTCATGCAC
AACAAAGCCGACTACTCATATGATGCATAAATCTTCATTGTTGAGTTTATCTTGTTGATTTTTGAATAAA
TTATCAACTCTTTACTTTTTAATGGGTTATGAAATAAATAAACATTGAAAACTGATAAACAACGTTCATC
TCTATAACTTCGTATAGCATACATTATACGAAGTTATGATATC
Features (pLannotate 1.2.2; 10 found; start..end, strand, type, name):
    440..736     +  CDS            cEGFP (fragment): cEGFP is a basic (constitutively fluorescent) green fluorescent protein published in 2008, derived from Aequorea victoria.
    778..1335    +  CDS            Q80R (fragment): Q80R is a fluorescent protein, derived from Aequorea victoria.
   1358..1527    +  terminator     tbb-2 terminator (fragment): tbb-2; transcription terminator for the C. elegans tubulin beta-2 gene
   2076..2664    -  rep_origin     ori: high-copy-number ColE1/pMB1/pBR322/pUC origin of replication
   2781..2805    -  protein_bind   attB1: mutant version of attB; recombination site for the Gateway® BP reaction BP Clonase™
   2905..3765    -  CDS            AmpR: β-lactamase; bla; confers resistance to ampicillin, carbenicillin, and related antibiotics
   3766..3870    -  promoter       AmpR promoter: bla
   3957..4000    -  CDS            lacZα (fragment): LacZα fragment of β-galactosidase; lacZ fragment
   4055..4507    +  CDS            unc-119 (fragment): UN119_CAEEL - Experimental evidence at protein level: Swiss-Prot protein existence level 1. Myristoyl-binding protein that acts as a cargo adapter: specifically binds the myristoyl moiety of a subset of N-terminally myristoylated proteins and is required for their localization. Plays a key role in ciliary membrane localization of proteins. Required for the establishment or function of the nervous system. From Caenorhabditis elegans.
   4624..4657    +  protein_bind   loxP: Cre-mediated recombination occurs in the 8-bp core sequence (GCATACAT). Cre recombinase
