[The description below was written by a language model from this plasmid's Addgene catalogue record and pLannotate feature annotations shown in this document.]
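Description:
pSAH50 is a C. elegans expression plasmid built in the Twist Amp High backbone and designed as a standardized "BioPart" for the PVQ neurons. It is propagated in E. coli as a high-copy plasmid through a ColE1/pUC-type origin and selected with ampicillin via the β-lactamase gene and its native promoter. The payload is a three-part cassette. A PVQ-specific promoter derived from nlp-17 drives gfp, followed by the tbb-2 (β-tubulin) 3′ UTR/terminator, which provides transcript termination and processing in the worm. The promoter itself is not annotated in the feature table, but the catalogue entry names it.

The automated annotation splits the gfp coding region into two Aequorea victoria GFP-derived fragments separated by a short gap. This pattern would be consistent with an intron interrupting the reading frame, as is common in worm-optimized reporters, though the record does not say so. The table also shows a partial unc-119 coding fragment next to a loxP site, a residual lacZα fragment and an attB1-like site in the backbone. The record does not explain the unc-119 fragment and loxP site. They may relate to the plasmid's stated compatibility with MosTI single-copy insertion, but that link is an inference.

According to the depositor, the construct can be used directly to mark PVQ neurons with GFP. It can also serve as a module for cell-specific expression of transgenes in these neurons, as N- or C-terminal GFP fusions or untagged. Delivery can be by single-copy MosTI integration or as extrachromosomal arrays.
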