Addgene plasmid #200326: pSAH50 - [PVQp | gfp | tbb-2 UTR]
Purpose: gfp BioPart for PVQ neurons. (1) Mark neurons or (2) cell-specific expression of transgenes (N or C-terminal fusions, or untagged). Compatible with single-copy insertion (MosTI) or arrays.
Depositing lab: Christian Froekjaer-Jensen. Depositing organization: King Abdullah University of Science and Technology (KAUST). Publication: Characterizing a standardized BioPart for PVQ-specific expression in C. elegans. AlHarbi S, Frokjaer-Jensen C. MicroPubl Biol. 2023 Jun 22;2023:10.17912/micropub.biology.000870. doi: 10.17912/micropub.biology.000870. eCollection 2023. PubMed 37426742.
Backbone
  Vector backbone: Twist Amp High
  Backbone manufacturer: Twist Biosciences
  Vector type: Worm Expression
Growth in bacteria
  Bacterial resistance: Ampicillin, 100 μg/mL
  Growth temperature: 37°C
  Growth strain: DH5alpha
  Copy number: High Copy
Gene/Insert
  Gene/Insert name: [PVQp | gfp | tbb-2 UTR]
  Species: C. elegans (nematode)
  Promoter: WBGene00003755, nlp-17
  Cloning method: Restriction Enzyme; 5′ cloning site Unknown (unknown if destroyed)
Terms and licenses: Academic/Nonprofit Terms; Industry Terms: Not Available to Industry
Depositor comments: See www.wormbuilder.org/BioParts for more information.
How to cite: pSAH50 - [PVQp | gfp | tbb-2 UTR] was a gift from Christian Froekjaer-Jensen (Addgene plasmid # 200326 ; http://n2t.net/addgene:200326 ; RRID:Addgene_200326)
